Addgene plasmid #31352: p6345 MSCV-CMV-Flag-HA-Brd4 1-722
Depositing lab: Peter Howley. Depositing organization: Harvard Medical School. Publication: The Brd4 Extraterminal Domain Confers Transcription Activation Independent of pTEFb by Recruiting Multiple Proteins, Including NSD3. Rahman S, Sowa ME, Ottinger M, Smith JA, Shi Y, Harper JW, Howley PM. Mol Cell Biol. 2011 Jul . 31(13):2641-52. 10.1128/MCB.01341-10 PubMed 21555454.
Backbone
  Vector backbone: MSCV-CMV
  Backbone size w/o insert (bp): 5000
  Vector type: Mammalian Expression, Retroviral
Growth in bacteria
  Bacterial resistance: Ampicillin, 100 μg/mL
  Growth temperature: 37°C
  Growth strain: DH5alpha
  Copy number: Unknown
Gene/Insert
  Gene/Insert name: Brd4 1-722
  Species: H. sapiens (human)
  Insert size (bp): 4100
  Mutation: *see comments
  Entrez Gene: BRD4 (a.k.a. CAP, CDLS6, FSHRG4, HUNK1, HUNKI, MCAP)
  Tag / fusion protein: FLAG (N terminal on backbone); HA (N terminal on backbone)
  Cloning method: Restriction Enzyme
  Sequencing primers: 5′ CMVf; 3′ MSCV-2
Terms and licenses: Academic/Nonprofit Terms; Industry Terms: Not Available to Industry
Depositor comments: *The MSCV-CMV-Brd4-1-722 was made from pENTR-Brd4 1-722. But the gateway LR recombination reaction seems to select for the internal aa 719 position DNA sequence, and the insert for this plasmid actually only codes up to amino acid 719. The name has been kept for consistency.
How to cite: p6345 MSCV-CMV-Flag-HA-Brd4 1-722 was a gift from Peter Howley (Addgene plasmid # 31352 ; http://n2t.net/addgene:31352 ; RRID:Addgene_31352)
