[The description below was written by a language model from this plasmid's Addgene catalogue record and pLannotate feature annotations shown in this document.]
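Description:
p6345 MSCV-CMV-Flag-HA-Brd4 1-722 is a murine stem cell virus (MSCV)-based retroviral vector for expressing an epitope-tagged fragment of human BRD4 in mammalian cells. It is propagated in E. coli through a high-copy ColE1/pUC-type origin with ampicillin selection (AmpR). The sequenced plasmid is 9,172 nt. The retroviral portion comprises an MESV-type 5' LTR, the Ψ packaging signal with a truncated gag region lacking its start codon, and a 3' LTR that the annotation matches in fragments to a U3-deleted (self-inactivating) MMLV LTR. These elements allow the intervening RNA to be packaged in a suitable packaging cell line and integrated into target cells. Small fragments of env, lacZα, TcR, lacI and rop are backbone remnants.

Between the LTRs, an internal CMV enhancer/promoter drives the insert. Short tet operator-like matches sit immediately downstream of it, which may point to a tetracycline-regulatable CMV variant, although the record does not say so. The open reading frame begins with N-terminal FLAG and HA tags, followed by an attB1 site, a TEV protease cleavage site and the BRD4 coding sequence, and it ends before attB2. The attB sites reflect Gateway LR recombination from a pENTR-Brd4 1-722 entry clone, even though the catalogue lists restriction cloning. The depositor notes that the recombination truncated the insert, so it encodes only up to amino acid 719, and the name was kept for consistency. The annotated BRD4 segment of about 2.1 kb fits this, whereas the listed insert size of 4,100 bp does not. A downstream mouse PGK promoter drives PuroR for puromycin selection of transduced cells. The associated publication examined transcriptional activation by BRD4 and the proteins recruited through its extraterminal domain, and a dual-tagged construct like this one suits stable expression and affinity purification of BRD4-associated proteins.
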