Features (pLannotate 1.2.2; 30 found; start..end, strand, type, name):
     86..185     +  misc_feature   bom (fragment): basis of mobility region from pBR322
    191..340     -  CDS            lacZα (fragment): LacZα fragment of β-galactosidase; lacZ fragment
    340..541     -  CDS            TcR (fragment): tetracycline efflux protein; tet; confers resistance to tetracycline
    542..640     +  CDS            env (fragment): murine leukemia virus gPr80 envelope polyprotein precursor; env; proteolytically cleaved into gp70SU and p15TM subunits
    682..1198    +  LTR            5' LTR: 5' long terminal repeat from murine embryonic stem cell virus
   1262..1603    +  misc_feature   MESV Ψ: packaging signal of murine embryonic stem cell virus
   1670..2086    +  CDS            gag (truncated): truncated Moloney murine leukemia virus (MMLV) gag gene lacking the start codon
   2101..2480    +  enhancer       CMV enhancer: human cytomegalovirus immediate early enhancer
   2481..2684    +  promoter       CMV promoter: human cytomegalovirus (CMV) immediate early promoter
   2686..2705    +  promoter       PLtetO-1 promoter (fragment): modified phage lambda PL promoter with tet operator sites (Lutz and Bujard, 1997)
   2707..2726    +  promoter       PLtetO-1 promoter (fragment): modified phage lambda PL promoter with tet operator sites (Lutz and Bujard, 1997)
   2734..2767    +  promoter       TRE3GV promoter (fragment): 3rd-generation Tet-responsive promoter that can be activated by binding of Tet-On® 3G, optimized for retroviral and lentiviral vectors
   2844..2864    +  CDS            FLAG (fragment): FLAG® epitope tag, followed by an enterokinase cleavage site
   2877..2903    +  CDS            3xHA (fragment): three tandem HA epitope tags
   2919..2943    +  protein_bind   attB1: mutant version of attB; recombination site for the Gateway® BP reaction BP Clonase™
   2964..2984    +  CDS            TEV site: tobacco etch virus (TEV) protease recognition and cleavage site
   2994..5096    +  CDS            BRD4 (fragment) (sequence partly withheld): BRD4_HUMAN - Also known as HUNK1. Experimental evidence at protein level: Swiss-Prot protein existence level 1. [Isoform B]: Acts as a chromatin insulator in the DNA damage response pathway. Inhibits DNA damage response signaling by recruiting the condensin-2 complex to acetylated histones, leading to chromatin structure remodeling, insulating the region from DNA damage response by limiting spreading of histone H2AX/H2A.x phosphorylation. From Homo sapiens (Human).
   5176..5200    -  protein_bind   attB2: mutant version of attB; recombination site for the Gateway® BP reaction BP Clonase™
   5219..5718    +  promoter       PGK promoter: mouse phosphoglycerate kinase 1 promoter
   5739..6338    +  CDS            PuroR: puromycin N-acetyltransferase; pac from Streptomyces alboniger; confers resistance to puromycin
   6437..6471    +  LTR            3' LTR (ΔU3) (fragment): self-inactivating 3' long terminal repeat (LTR) from Moloney murine leukemia virus
   6468..6762    +  LTR            3' LTR (ΔU3) (fragment): self-inactivating 3' long terminal repeat (LTR) from Moloney murine leukemia virus
   6924..6940    -  protein_bind   lac operator: The lac repressor binds to the lac operator to inhibit transcription in E. coli. This inhibition can be relieved by adding lactose or isopropyl-β-D-thiogalactopyranoside (IPTG). lac repressor encoded by lacI
   6948..6978    -  promoter       lac promoter: promoter for the E. coli lac operon
   6993..7014    -  protein_bind   CAP binding site: CAP binding activates transcription in the presence of cAMP. E. coli catabolite activator protein
   7027..7119    -  CDS            lacI (fragment): lac repressor; lacI; The lac repressor binds to the lac operator to inhibit transcription in E. coli. This inhibition can be relieved by adding lactose or isopropyl-β-D-thiogalactopyranoside (IPTG).
   7302..7890    -  rep_origin     ori: high-copy-number ColE1/pMB1/pBR322/pUC origin of replication
   8061..8921    -  CDS            AmpR: β-lactamase; bla; confers resistance to ampicillin, carbenicillin, and related antibiotics
   8922..9026    -  promoter       AmpR promoter: bla
   9121..9156    +  CDS            rop (fragment): Rop protein, which maintains plasmids at low copy number; rop
>Addgene plasmid #31352 | p6345 MSCV-CMV-Flag-HA-Brd4 1-722 | addgene full sequence | sequence record 140253 | Addgene NGS result
AGACGGTCACAGCTTGTCTGTAAGCGGATGCCGGGAGCAGACAAGCCCGTCAGGGCGCGTCAGCGGGTGT
TGGCGGGTGTCGGGGCTGGCTTAACTATGCGGCATCAGAGCAGATTGTACTGAGAGTGCACCATATGCGG
TGTGAAATACCGCACAGATGCGTAAGGAGAAAATACCGCATCAGGCGCCATTCGCCATTCAGGCTGCGCA
ACTGTTGGGAAGGGCGATCGGTGCGGGCCTCTTCGCTATTACGCCAGCTGGCGAAAGGGGGATGTGCTGC
AAGGCGATTAAGTTGGGTAACGCCAGGGTTTTCCCAGTCACGACGTTGTAAAACGACGGCGCAAGGAATG
GTGCATGCAAGGAGATGGCGCCCAACAGTCCCCCGGCCACGGGGCCTGCCACCATACCCACGCCGAAACA
AGCGCTCATGAGCCCGAAGTGGCGAGCCCGATCTTCCCCATCGGTGATGTCGGCGATATAGGCGCCAGCA
ACCGCACCTGTGGCGCCGGTGATGCCGGCCACGATGCGTCCGGCGTAGAGGCGATTAGTCCAATTTGTTA
AAGACAGGATATCAGTGGTCCAGGCTCTAGTTTTGACTCAACAATATCACCAGCTGAAGCCTATAGAGTA
CGAGCCATAGATAAAATAAAAGATTTTATTTAGTCTCCAGAAAAAGGGGGGAATGAAAGACCCCACCTGT
AGGTTTGGCAAGCTAGCTTAAGTAACGCCATTTTGCAAGGCATGGAAAATACATAACTGAGAATAGAGAA
GTTCAGATCAAGGTTAGGAACAGAGAGACAGCAGAATATGGGCCAAACAGGATATCTGTGGTAAGCAGTT
CCTGCCCCGGCTCAGGGCCAAGAACAGATGGTCCCCAGATGCGGTCCCGCCCTCAGCAGTTTCTAGAGAA
CCATCAGATGTTTCCAGGGTGCCCCAAGGACCTGAAATGACCCTGTGCCTTATTTGAACTAACCAATCAG
TTCGCTTCTCGCTTCTGTTCGCGCGCTTCTGCTCCCCGAGCTCAATAAAAGAGCCCACAACCCCTCACTC
GGCGCGCCAGTCCTCCGATAGACTGCGTCGCCCGGGTACCCGTATTCCCAATAAAGCCTCTTGCTGTTTG
CATCCGAATCGTGGACTCGCTGATCCTTGGGAGGGTCTCCTCAGATTGATTGACTGCCCACCTCGGGGGT
CTTTCATTTGGAGGTTCCACCGAGATTTGGAGACCCCTGCCCAGGGACCACCGACCCCCCCGCCGGGAGG
TAAGCTGGCCAGCGGTCGTTTCGTGTCTGTCTCTGTCTTTGTGCGTGTTTGTGCCGGCATCTAATGTTTG
CGCCTGCGTCTGTACTAGTTAGCTAACTAGCTCTGTATCTGGCGGACCCGTGGTGGAACTGACGAGTTCT
GAACACCCGGCCGCAACCCTGGGAGACGTCCCAGGGACTTTGGGGGCCGTTTTTGTGGCCCGACCTGAGG
AAGGGAGTCGATGTGGAATCCGACCCCGTCAGGATATGTGGTTCTGGTAGGAGACGAGAACCTAAAACAG
TTCCCGCCTCCGTCTGAATTTTTGCTTTCGGTTTGGAACCGAAGCCGCGCGTCTTGTCTGCTGCAGCGCT
GCAGCATCGTTCTGTGTTGTCTCTGTCTGACTGTGTTTCTGTATTTGTCTGAAAATTAGGGCCAGACTGT
TACCACTCCCTTAAGTTTGACCTTAGGTCACTGGAAAGATGTCGAGCGGATCGCTCACAACCAGTCGGTA
GATGTCAAGAAGAGACGTTGGGTTACCTTCTGCTCTGCAGAATGGCCAACCTTTAACGTCGGATGGCCGC
GAGACGGCACCTTTAACCGAGACCTCATCACCCAGGTTAAGATCAAGGTCTTTTCACCTGGCCCGCATGG
ACACCCAGACCAGGTCCCCTACATCGTGACCTGGGAAGCCTTGGCTTTTGACCCCCCTCCCTGGGTCAAG
CCCTTTGTACACCCTAAGCCTCCGCCTCCTCTTCCTCCATCCGCCCCGTCTCTCCCCCTTGAACCTCCTC
GTTCGACCCCGCCTCGATCCTCCCTTTATCCAGCCCTCACTCCTTCTCTAGGCGCCGGAATTAGATCCTT
GACATTGATTATTGACTAGTTATTAATAGTAATCAATTACGGGGTCATTAGTTCATAGCCCATATATGGA
GTTCCGCGTTACATAACTTACGGTAAATGGCCCGCCTGGCTGACCGCCCAACGACCCCCGCCCATTGACG
TCAATAATGACGTATGTTCCCATAGTAACGCCAATAGGGACTTTCCATTGACGTCAATGGGTGGAGTATT
TACGGTAAACTGCCCACTTGGCAGTACATCAAGTGTATCATATGCCAAGTACGCCCCCTATTGACGTCAA
TGACGGTAAATGGCCCGCCTGGCATTATGCCCAGTACATGACCTTATGGGACTTTCCTACTTGGCAGTAC
ATCTACGTATTAGTCATCGCTATTACCATGGTGATGCGGTTTTGGCAGTACATCAATGGGCGTGGATAGC
GGTTTGACTCACGGGGATTTCCAAGTCTCCACCCCATTGACGTCAATGGGAGTTTGTTTTGGCACCAAAA
TCAACGGGACTTTCCAAAATGTCGTAACAACTCCGCCCCATTGACGCAAATGGGCGGTAGGCGTGTACGG
TGGGAGGTCTATATAAGCAGAGCTCTCCCTATCAGTGATAGAGATCTCCCTATCAGTGATAGAGATCGTC
GACGAGCTCGTTTAGTGAACCGTCAGATCGCCTGGAGACGCCATCCACGCTGTTTTGACCTCCATAGAAG
ACACCGGGACCGATCCAGCCTCCGGGGATCTGCCACCATGGACTACAAGGATGACGATGACAAGCTCGAT
GGAGGATACCCATACGATGTTCCAGATTACGCTGCTCGAGGTTATCAAACAAGTTTGTACAAAAAAGCAG
GCTCCGCGGCCGCCGTACTCGAGGAAAACCTGTATTTTCAGGGCTCCTTCACCTCTGCGGAGAGCGGCCC
TGGGACGAGATTGAGAAATCTGCCAGTAATGGGGGATGGACTAGAAACTTCCCAAATGTCTACAACACAG
GCCCAGGCCCAACCCCAGCCAGCCAACGCAGCCAGCACCAACCCCCCGCCCCCAGAGACCTCCAACCCTA
ACAAGCCCAAGAGGCAG
[300 nt withheld, positions 3168-3467]
AAAATAAATGAGCTACCCACAGAAGAAACCGAGATCATGATAGTCCAGGCAAAAGGAAGAGGACGTGGGA
GGAAAGAAACAGGGACAGCAAAACCTGGCGTTTCCACGGTACCAAACACAACTCAAGCATCGACTCCTCC
GCAGACCCAGACCCCTCAGCCGAATCCTCCTCCTGTGCAGGCCACGCCTCACCCCTTCCCTGCCGTCACC
CCGGACCTCATCGTCCAGACCCCTGTCATGACAGTGGTGCCTCCCCAGCCACTGCAGACGCCCCCGCCAG
TGCCCCCCCAGCCACAACCCCCACCCGCTCCAGCTCCCCAGCCCGTACAGAGCCACCCACCCATCATCGC
GGCCACCCCACAGCCTGTGAAGACAAAGAAGGGAGTGAAGAGGAAAGCAGACACCACCACCCCCACCACC
ATTGACCCCATTCACGAGCCACCCTCGCTGCCCCCGGAGCCCAAGACCACCAAGCTGGGCCAGCGGCGGG
AGAGCAGCCGGCCTGTGAAACCTCCAAAGAAGGACGTGCCCGACTCTCAGCAGCACCCAGCACCAGAGAA
GAGCAGCAAGGTCTCGGAGCAGCTCAAGTGCTGCAGCGGCATCCTCAAGGAGATGTTTGCCAAGAAGCAC
GCCGCCTACGCCTGGCCCTTCTACAAGCCTGTGGACGTGGAGGCACTGGGCCTACACGACTACTGTGACA
TCATCAAGCACCCCATGGACATGAGCACAATCAAGTCTAAACTGGAGGCCCGTGAGTACCGTGATGCTCA
GGAGTTTGGTGCTGACGTCCGATTGATGTTCTCCAACTGCTATAAGTACAACCCTCCTGACCATGAGGTG
GTGGCCATGGCCCGCAAGCTCCAGGATGTGTTCGAAATGCGCTTTGCCAAGATGCCGGACGAGCCTGAGG
AGCCAGTGGTGGCCGTGTCCTCCCCGGCAGTGCCCCCTCCCACCAAGGTTGTGGCCCCGCCCTCATCCAG
CGACAGCAGCAGCGATAGCTCCTCGGACAGTGACAGTTCGACTGATGACTCTGAGGAGGAGCGAGCCCAG
CGGCTGGCTGAGCTCCAGGAGCAGCTCAAAGCCGTGCACGAGCAGCTTGCAGCCCTCTCTCAGCCCCAGC
AGAACAAACCAAAGAAAAAGGAGAAAGACAAGAAGGAAAAGAAAAAAGAAAAGCACAAAAGGAAAGAGGA
AGTGGAAGAGAATAAAAAAAGCAAAGCCAAGGAACCTCCTCCTAAAAAGACGAAGAAAAATAATAGCAGC
AACAGCAATGTGAGCAAGAAGGAGCCAGCGCCCATGAAGAGCAAGCCCCCTCCCACGTATGAG
[249 nt withheld, positions 4791-5039]
GAGAAAGTTGATGTGATTGCCGGCTCCTCCAAGATGAAGGGCTTCTCGTCCTCAGAGTCGGAGAGCTCCA
GTGAGTCCAGCTCCTCTGACAGCGAAGACTCCGAAACAGGTCCTGCCTAAAAGGGTGGGCGCGCCGACCC
AGCTTTCTTGTACAAAGTGGTTCGATAACGAATTCTACCGGGTAGGGGAGGCGCTTTTCCCAAGGCAGTC
TGGAGCATGCGCTTTAGCAGCCCCGCTGGGCACTTGGCGCTACACAAGTGGCCTCTGGCCTCGCACACAT
TCCACATCCACCGGTAGGCGCCAACCGGCTCCGTTCTTTGGTGGCCCCTTCGCGCCACCTTCTACTCCTC
CCCTAGTCAGGAAGTTCCCCCCCGCCCCGCAGCTCGCGTCGTGCAGGACGTGACAAATGGAAGTAGCACG
TCTCACTAGTCTCGTGCAGATGGACAGCACCGCTGAGCAATGGAAGCGGGTAGGCCTTTGGGGCAGCGGC
CAATAGCAGCTTTGCTCCTTCGCTTTCTGGGCTCAGAGGCTGGGAAGGGGTGGGTCCGGGGGCGGGCTCA
GGGGCGGGCTCAGGGGCGGGGCGGGCGCCCGAAGGTCCTCCGGAGGCCCGGCATTCTGCACGCTTCAAAA
GCGCACGTCTGCCGCGCTGTTCTCCTCTTCCTCATCTCCGGGCCTTTCGACCTGCAGCCCAAGCTTACCA
TGACCGAGTACAAGCCCACGGTGCGCCTCGCCACCCGCGACGACGTCCCCAGGGCCGTACGCACCCTCGC
CGCCGCGTTCGCCGACTACCCCGCCACGCGCCACACCGTCGATCCGGACCGCCACATCGAGCGGGTCACC
GAGCTGCAAGAACTCTTCCTCACGCGCGTCGGGCTCGACATCGGCAAGGTGTGGGTCGCGGACGACGGCG
CCGCGGTGGCGGTCTGGACCACGCCGGAGAGCGTCGAAGCGGGGGCGGTGTTCGCCGAGATCGGCCCGCG
CATGGCCGAGTTGAGCGGTTCCCGGCTGGCCGCGCAGCAACAGATGGAAGGCCTCCTGGCGCCGCACCGG
CCCAAGGAGCCCGCGTGGTTCCTGGCCACCGTCGGCGTCTCGCCCGACCACCAGGGCAAGGGTCTGGGCA
GCGCCGTCGTGCTCCCCGGAGTGGAGGCGGCCGAGCGCGCCGGGGTGCCCGCCTTCCTGGAGACCTCCGC
GCCCCGCAACCTCCCCTTCTACGAGCGGCTCGGCTTCACCGTCACCGCCGACGTCGAGGTGCCCGAAGGA
CCGCGCACCTGGTGCATGACCCGCAAGCCCGGTGCCTGACGCCCGCCCCACGACCCGCAGCGCCCGACCG
AAAGGAGCGCACGACCCCATGCATCGATAAAATAAAAGATTTTATTTAGTCTCCAGAAAAAGGGGGGAAT
GAAAGACCCCACCTGTAGGTTTGGCAAGCTAGAGAACCATCAGATGTTTCCAGGGTGCCCCAAGGACCTG
AAATGACCCTGTGCCTTATTTGAACTAACCAATCAGTTCGCTTCTCGCTTCTGTTCGCGCGCTTCTGCTC
CCCGAGCTCAATAAAAGAGCCCACAACCCCTCACTCGGCGCGCCAGTCCTCCGATAGACTGCGTCGCCCG
GGTACCCGTGTATCCAATAAACCCTCTTGCAGTTGCATCCGACTTGTGGTCTCGCTGTTCCTTGGGAGGG
TCTCCTCTGAGTGATTGACTACCCGTCAGCGGGGGTCTTTCATGGGTAACAGTTTCTTGAAGTTGGAGAA
CAACATTCTGAGGGTAGGAGTCGAATATTAAGTAATCCTGACTCAATTAGCCACTGTTTTGAATCCACAT
ACTCCAATACTCCTGAAATAGTTCATTATGGACAGCGCAGAAAGAGCTGGGGAGAATTGTGAAATTGTTA
TCCGCTCACAATTCCACACAACATACGAGCCGGAAGCATAAAGTGTAAAGCCTGGGGTGCCTAATGAGTG
AGCTAACTCACATTAATTGCGTTGCGCTCACTGCCCGCTTTCCAGTCGGGAAACCTGTCGTGCCAGCTGC
ATTAATGAATCGGCCAACGCGCGGGGAGAGGCGGTTTGCGTATTGGGCGCTCTTCCGCTTCCTCGCTCAC
TGACTCGCTGCGCTCGGTCGTTCGGCTGCGGCGAGCGGTATCAGCTCACTCAAAGGCGGTAATACGGTTA
TCCACAGAATCAGGGGATAACGCAGGAAAGAACATGTGAGCAAAAGGCCAGCAAAAGGCCAGGAACCGTA
AAAAGGCCGCGTTGCTGGCGTTTTTCCATAGGCTCCGCCCCCCTGACGAGCATCACAAAAATCGACGCTC
AAGTCAGAGGTGGCGAAACCCGACAGGACTATAAAGATACCAGGCGTTTCCCCCTGGAAGCTCCCTCGTG
CGCTCTCCTGTTCCGACCCTGCCGCTTACCGGATACCTGTCCGCCTTTCTCCCTTCGGGAAGCGTGGCGC
TTTCTCATAGCTCACGCTGTAGGTATCTCAGTTCGGTGTAGGTCGTTCGCTCCAAGCTGGGCTGTGTGCA
CGAACCCCCCGTTCAGCCCGACCGCTGCGCCTTATCCGGTAACTATCGTCTTGAGTCCAACCCGGTAAGA
CACGACTTATCGCCACTGGCAGCAGCCACTGGTAACAGGATTAGCAGAGCGAGGTATGTAGGCGGTGCTA
CAGAGTTCTTGAAGTGGTGGCCTAACTACGGCTACACTAGAAGAACAGTATTTGGTATCTGCGCTCTGCT
GAAGCCAGTTACCTTCGGAAAAAGAGTTGGTAGCTCTTGATCCGGCAAACAAACCACCGCTGGTAGCGGT
GGTTTTTTTGTTTGCAAGCAGCAGATTACGCGCAGAAAAAAAGGATCTCAAGAAGATCCTTTGATCTTTT
CTACGGGGTCTGACGCTCAGTGGAACGAAAACTCACGTTAAGGGATTTTGGTCATGAGATTATCAAAAAG
GATCTTCACCTAGATCCTTTTAAATTAAAAATGAAGTTTTAAATCAATCTAAAGTATATATGAGTAAACT
TGGTCTGACAGTTACCAATGCTTAATCAGTGAGGCACCTATCTCAGCGATCTGTCTATTTCGTTCATCCA
TAGTTGCCTGACTCCCCGTCGTGTAGATAACTACGATACGGGAGGGCTTACCATCTGGCCCCAGTGCTGC
AATGATACCGCGAGACCCACGCTCACCGGCTCCAGATTTATCAGCAATAAACCAGCCAGCCGGAAGGGCC
GAGCGCAGAAGTGGTCCTGCAACTTTATCCGCCTCCATCCAGTCTATTAATTGTTGCCGGGAAGCTAGAG
TAAGTAGTTCGCCAGTTAATAGTTTGCGCAACGTTGTTGCCATTGCTACAGGCATCGTGGTGTCACGCTC
GTCGTTTGGTATGGCTTCATTCAGCTCCGGTTCCCAACGATCAAGGCGAGTTACATGATCCCCCATGTTG
TGCAAAAAAGCGGTTAGCTCCTTCGGTCCTCCGATCGTTGTCAGAAGTAAGTTGGCCGCAGTGTTATCAC
TCATGGTTATGGCAGCACTGCATAATTCTCTTACTGTCATGCCATCCGTAAGATGCTTTTCTGTGACTGG
TGAGTACTCAACCAAGTCATTCTGAGAATAGTGTATGCGGCGACCGAGTTGCTCTTGCCCGGCGTCAATA
CGGGATAATACCGCGCCACATAGCAGAACTTTAAAAGTGCTCATCATTGGAAAACGTTCTTCGGGGCGAA
AACTCTCAAGGATCTTACCGCTGTTGAGATCCAGTTCGATGTAACCCACTCGTGCACCCAACTGATCTTC
AGCATCTTTTACTTTCACCAGCGTTTCTGGGTGAGCAAAAACAGGAAGGCAAAATGCCGCAAAAAAGGGA
ATAAGGGCGACACGGAAATGTTGAATACTCATACTCTTCCTTTTTCAATATTATTGAAGCATTTATCAGG
GTTATTGTCTCATGAGCGGATACATATTTGAATGTATTTAGAAAAATAAACAAATAGGGGTTCCGCGCAC
ATTTCCCCGAAAAGTGCCACCTGACGTCTAAGAAACCATTATTATCATGACATTAACCTATAAAAATAGG
CGTATCACGAGGCCCTTTCGTCTCGCGCGTTTCGGTGATGACGGTGAAAACCTCTGACACATGCAGCTCC
CGG
