>Addgene plasmid #31352 | p6345 MSCV-CMV-Flag-HA-Brd4 1-722 | addgene partial sequence | sequence record 38806 | MSCV-rev 5'-CAGCGGGGCTGCTAAAGCGCATGC-3'
TCCCCTACCCGGTAGAATTCGTTATCGAACCACTTTGTACAAGAAAGCTGGGTCGGCGCGCCCACCCTTT
TAGGCAGGACCTGTTTCGGAGTCTTCGCTGTCAGAGGAGCTGGACTCACTGGAGCTCTCCGACTCTGAGG
ACGAGAAGCCCTTCATCTTGGAGGAGCCGGCAATCACATCAACTTTCTC
[249 nt withheld, positions 190-438]
CTCATACGTGGGAGGGGGCTTGCTCTTCATGGGCGCTGGCTCCTTCTTGCTCACATTGCTGTTGCTGCTA
TTATTTTTCTTCGTCTTTTTAGGAGGAGGTTCCTTGGCTTTGCTTTTTTTATTCTCTTCCACTTCCTCTT
TCCTTTTGTGCTTTTCTTTTTTCTTTTCCTTCTTGTCTTTCTCCTTTTTCTTTGGTTTGTTCTGCTGGGG
CTGAGAGAGGGCTGCAAGCTGCTCGTGCACGGCTTTGAGCTGCTCCTGGAGCTCAGCCAGCCGCTGGGCT
CGCTCCTCCTCAGAGTCATCAGTCGAACTGTCACTGTCCGAGGAGCTATCGCTGCTGCTGTCGCTGGATG
