>Addgene plasmid #31352 | p6345 MSCV-CMV-Flag-HA-Brd4 1-722 | addgene partial sequence | sequence record 140252 | CMV-F 5'-CGCAAATGGGCGGTAGGCGTG-3'
CTCTCCCTATCAGTGATAGAGATCTCCCTATCAGTGATAGAGATCGTCGACGAGCTCGTTTAGTGAACCG
TCAGATCGCCTGGAGACGCCATCCACGCTGTTTTGACCTCCATAGAAGACACCGGGACCGATCCAGCCTC
CGGGGATCTGCCACCATGGACTACAAGGATGACGATGACAAGCTCGATGGAGGATACCCATACGATGTTC
CAGATTACGCTGCTCGAGGTTATCAAACAAGTTTGTACAAAAAAGCAGGCTCCGCGGCCGCCGTACTCGA
GGAAAACCTGTATTTTCAGGGCTCCTTCACCTCTGCGGAGAGCGGCCCTGGGACGAGATTGAGAAATCTG
CCAGTAATGGGGGATGGACTAGAAACTTCCCAAATGTCTACAACACAGGCCCAGGCCCAACCCCAGCCAG
CCAACGCAGCCAGCACCAACCCCCCGCCCCCAGAGACCTCCAACCCTAACAAGCCCAAGAGGCAG
[300 nt withheld, positions 486-785]
AAAATAAATGAGCTACCCACAGAAGAAACCGAGATCATGATAGTCCAGGCAAAAGGAAGAGGACGTGGGA
GGAAAGAAACAGGGACAGCAAAACCTGGCGTTTCCACGGTACCAAACACAACTCAAG
